Addgene plasmid #199017: pGL0_122 [ORI_BC_22]
Purpose: Level 0 part
Depositing lab: Charlie Gilbert & Nili Ostrov & Cultivarium Tools. Depositing organization: Cultivarium, Convergent Research. Publication: A scalable framework for high-throughput identification of functional origins of replication in non-model bacteria. Gilbert C, Brumwell SL, Crits-Christoph A, Kang SC, Martin-Moldes Z, Alsharif W, Esmurria A, Nguyen M-A, Lee HH, Ostrov N. bioRxiv 2023.05.19.541510 10.1101/2023.05.19.541510.
Backbone
  Vector backbone: pGLDV_17
  Vector type: Synthetic Biology
Growth in bacteria
  Bacterial resistance: Chloramphenicol, 25 μg/mL
  Growth temperature: 37°C
  Growth strain: E. coli Twist 10B
  Copy number: High Copy
Gene/Insert
  Gene/Insert name: ORI_BC_22
  Species: Synthetic
  Cloning method: Unknown
Terms and licenses: Academic/Nonprofit Terms; Industry Terms: Not Available to Industry
How to cite: pGL0_122 [ORI_BC_22] was a gift from Charlie Gilbert & Nili Ostrov & Cultivarium Tools (Addgene plasmid # 199017 ; http://n2t.net/addgene:199017 ; RRID:Addgene_199017)
