[The description below was written by a language model from this plasmid's Addgene catalogue record and pLannotate feature annotations shown in this document.]
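Description:
pGL0_122 [ORI_BC_22] is a small (about 2.3 kb) synthetic-biology plasmid built on the pGLDV_17 backbone and catalogued as a "Level 0 part", the term used in hierarchical modular cloning schemes for a storage plasmid holding a single basic part for later assembly into larger constructs. It is maintained in E. coli at high copy through a ColE1/pMB1/pUC-type origin. Selection is by chloramphenicol, conferred by a cat (chloramphenicol acetyltransferase) gene driven by its native cat promoter and followed by the phage lambda t0 transcription terminator.

The stored part is ORI_BC_22, described only as a synthetic insert. The automated annotation assigns it no feature, and the record does not state its length, position or exact function. The name, together with the associated work on high-throughput identification of functional origins of replication in non-model bacteria, suggests a barcode element associated with an origin-of-replication part, but this is an inference and not something the record says. The only other annotated elements are short fragments of the lac operator and of lacZα, which are probably remnants of a lacZα screening cassette in the parental vector that the insert replaced. As fragments, neither would be expected to be functional. The cloning method is listed as unknown, and no assembly sites are annotated. The plasmid therefore appears to be a component of a modular toolkit for building origin-testing vectors, not a standalone expression or delivery construct.
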