Features (pLannotate 1.2.2; 6 found; start..end, strand, type, name):
    379..394     -  protein_bind   lac operator (fragment): The lac repressor binds to the lac operator to inhibit transcription in E. coli. This inhibition can be relieved by adding lactose or isopropyl-β-D-thiogalactopyranoside (IPTG). lac repressor encoded by lacI
    545..1133    -  rep_origin     ori: high-copy-number ColE1/pMB1/pBR322/pUC origin of replication
   1266..1360    -  terminator     lambda t0 terminator: transcription terminator from phage lambda
   1384..2040    -  CDS            cat: CAT_ECOLX - Experimental evidence at protein level: Swiss-Prot protein existence level 1. This enzyme is an effector of chloramphenicol resistance in bacteria. From Escherichia coli. This protein is used as a marker in many commonly used cloning vectors, such as pACYC184.
   2041..2143    -  promoter       cat promoter: promoter of the E. coli cat gene encoding chloramphenicol acetyltransferase
   2218..2261    -  CDS            lacZα (fragment): LacZα fragment of β-galactosidase; lacZ fragment
>Addgene plasmid #199017 | pGL0_122 [ORI_BC_22] | addgene full sequence | sequence record 397948 | Addgene NGS Result
CCGGAATCTATTGGCCTATGTCACTGAAACTATCCAAACACCCCATGTCGATACTGAACGTATCGACGCA
TACCTCCTTCCTTGAAAACGCACAATCAAGGTCTCGGTCAGGGTCACGCGTAGGACGCGTCGAGTAGGGT
CCGAGAGTTAAGGCCACTATGTTCCGCAGCCACACGCCGTGTGAAGCTGGGGAGTGAGACCAGTCCTTAC
CTGAAGAATAAGTGTCAGCCAGTGTAACCCGATGAGGAACCCAAAAGGCGAACCGGGCCAGACAACCCGG
CGGTATCGCACTCAAAGCCGAGGCTAGGTGGAGGCTCAGTGATGATAAGTCTGCGATGGTGGATGCATGT
GTCATGGTCATAGCTGTTTCCTGTGTGAAATTGTTATCCGCTCAGAGGGCACAATCCTATTCCGCGCTAT
CCGACAATCTCCAAGACATTAGGTGGAGTTCAGTTCGGCGTATGGCATATGTCGCTGGAAAGAACATGTG
AGCAAAAGGCCAGCAAAAGGCCAGGAACCGTAAAAAGGCCGCGTTGCTGGCGTTTTTCCATAGGCTCCGC
CCCCCTGACGAGCATCACAAAAATCGACGCTCAAGTCAGAGGTGGCGAAACCCGACAGGACTATAAAGAT
ACCAGGCGTTTCCCCCTGGAAGCTCCCTCGTGCGCTCTCCTGTTCCGACCCTGCCGCTTACCGGATACCT
GTCCGCCTTTCTCCCTTCGGGAAGCGTGGCGCTTTCTCATAGCTCACGCTGTAGGTATCTCAGTTCGGTG
TAGGTCGTTCGCTCCAAGCTGGGCTGTGTGCACGAACCCCCCGTTCAGCCCGACCGCTGCGCCTTATCCG
GTAACTATCGTCTTGAGTCCAACCCGGTAAGACACGACTTATCGCCACTGGCAGCAGCCACTGGTAACAG
GATTAGCAGAGCGAGGTATGTAGGCGGTGCTACAGAGTTCTTGAAGTGGTGGCCTAACTACGGCTACACT
AGAAGAACAGTATTTGGTATCTGCGCTCTGCTGAAGCCAGTTACCTTCGGAAAAAGAGTTGGTAGCTCTT
GATCCGGCAAACAAACCACCGCTGGTAGCGGTGGTTTTTTTGTTTGCAAGCAGCAGATTACGCGCAGAAA
AAAAGGATCTCAAGAAGATCCTTTGATCTTTTCTACGGGGTCTGACGCTCTATTCAACAAAGCCGCCGTC
CCGTCAAGTCAGCGTAAATGGGTAGGGGGCTTCAAATCGTCCCCCCATACGATATAAGTTGTTACTAGTG
CTTGGATTCTCACCAATAAAAAACGCCCGGCGGCAACCGAGCGTTCTGAACAAATCCAGATGGAGTTCTG
AGGTCATTACTGGATCTATCAACAGGAGTCCAAGCGAGCTCGATATCAAATTACGCCCCGCCCTGCCACT
CATCGCAGTACTGTTGTAATTCATTAAGCATTCTGCCGACATGGAAGCCATCACAAACGGCATGATGAAC
CTGAATCGCCAGCGGCATCAGCACCTTGTCGCCTTGCGTATAATATTTGCCCATGGTGAAAACGGGGGCG
AAGAAGTTGTCCATATTGGCCACGTTTAAATCAAAACTGGTGAAACTCACCCAGGGATTGGCTGAGACGA
AAAACATATTCTCAATAAACCCTTTAGGGAAATAGGCCAGGTTTTCACCGTAACACGCCACATCTTGCGA
ATATATGTGTAGAAACTGCCGGAAATCGTCGTGGTATTCACTCCAGAGCGATGAAAACGTTTCAGTTTGC
TCATGGAAAACGGTGTAACAAGGGTGAACACTATCCCATATCACCAGCTCACCGTCTTTCATTGCCATAC
GAAATTCCGGATGAGCATTCATCAGGCGGGCAAGAATGTGAATAAAGGCCGGATAAAACTTGTGCTTATT
TTTCTTTACGGTCTTTAAAAAGGCCGTAATATCCAGCTGAACGGTCTGGTTATAGGTACATTGAGCAACT
GACTGAAATGCCTCAAAATGTTCTTTACGATGCCATTGGGATATATCAACGGTGGTATATCCAGTGATTT
TTTTCTCCATTTTAGCTTCCTTAGCTCCTGAAAATCTCGATAACTCAAAAAATACGCCCGGTAGTGATCT
TATTTCATTATGGTGAAAGTTGGAACCTCTTACGTGCCGATCAACGTCTCATTGATACCTGAAACAAAAC
CCATCGTACGGCCAAGGAAGTCTCCAATAACTGTGATCCACCACAAGCGCCAGGGTTTTCCCAGTCACGA
CGTTGTAAAACGACGGCCAGTCATGCATAATCCGCACGCATCTGGAATAAGGAAGTGCCATTCCGCCTGA
CCT
